>Addgene plasmid #114180 | ORAI1-YFP V107M | addgene full sequence | sequence record 218674 | Addgene NGS Result
TAATAGTAATCAATTACGGGGTCATTAGTTCATAGCCCATATATGGAGTTCCGCGTTACATAACTTACGG
TAAATGGCCCGCCTGGCTGACCGCCCAACGACCCCCGCCCATTGACGTCAATAATGACGTATGTTCCCAT
AGTAACGCCAATAGGGACTTTCCATTGACGTCAATGGGTGGAGTATTTACGGTAAACTGCCCACTTGGCA
GTACATCAAGTGTATCATATGCCAAGTACGCCCCCTATTGACGTCAATGACGGTAAATGGCCCGCCTGGC
ATTATGCCCAGTACATGACCTTATGGGACTTTCCTACTTGGCAGTACATCTACGTATTAGTCATCGCTAT
TACCATGGTGATGCGGTTTTGGCAGTACATCAATGGGCGTGGATAGCGGTTTGACTCACGGGGATTTCCA
AGTCTCCACCCCATTGACGTCAATGGGAGTTTGTTTTGGCACCAAAATCAACGGGACTTTCCAAAATGTC
GTAACAACTCCGCCCCATTGACGCAAATGGGCGGTAGGCGTGTACGGTGGGAGGTCTATATAAGCAGAGC
TGGTTTAGTGAACCGTCAGATCCGCTAGCGCTACCGGACTCAGATCTCGAGATGCATCCGGAGCCCGCCC
CGCCCCCGAGCCGTAGCAGTCCCGAGCTTCCCCCAAGCGGCGGCAGCACCACCAGCGGCAGCCGCCGGAG
CCGCCGCCGCAGCGGGGACGGGGAGCCCCCGGGGGCCCCGCCACCGCCGCCGTCCGCCGTCACCTACCCG
GACTGGATCGGCCAGAGTTACTCCGAGGTGATGAGCCTCAACGAGCACTCCATGCAGGCGCTGTCCTGGC
GCAAGCTCTACTTGAGCCGCGCCAAGCTTAAAGCCTCCAGCCGGACCTCGGCTCTGCTCTCCGGCTTCGC
CATGGTGGCAATGGTGGAGATGCAGCTGGACGCTGACCACGACTACCCACCGGGGCTGCTCATCGCCTTC
AGTGCCTGCACCACAGTGCTGGTGGCTGTGCACCTGTTTGCGCTCATGATCAGCACCTGCATCCTGCCCA
ACATCGAGGCGGTGAGCAACGTGCACAATCTCAACTCGGTCAAGGAGTCCCCCCATGAGCGCATGCACCG
CCACATCGAGCTGGCCTGGGCCTTCTCCACCGTCATTGGCACGCTGCTCTTCCTAGCTGAGGTGGTGCTG
CTCTGCTGGGTCAAGTTCTTGCCCCTCAAGAAGCAGCCAGGCCAGCCAAGGCCCACCAGCAAGCCCCCCG
CCAGTGGCGCAGCAGCCAACGTCAGCACCAGCGGCATCACCCCGGGCCAGGCAGCTGCCATCGCCTCGAC
CACCATCATGGTGCCCTTCGGCCTGATCTTTATCGTCTTCGCCGTCCACTTCTACCGCTCACTGGTTAGC
CATAAGACCGACCGACAGTTCCAGGAGCTCAACGAGCTGGCGGAGTTTGCCCGCTTACAGGACCAGCTGG
ACCACAGAGGGGACCACCCCCTGACGCCCGGCAGCCACTATGCCCGAATTCTGCAGTCGACGGTACCGCG
GGCCCGGGATCCACCGGTCGCCACCATGGTGAGCAAGGGCGAGGAGCTGTTCACCGGGGTGGTGCCCATC
CTGGTCGAGCTGGACGGCGACGTAAACGGCCACAAGTTCAGCGTGTCCGGCGAGGGCGAGGGCGATGCCA
CCTACGGCAAGCTGACCCTGAAGTTCATCTGCACCACCGGCAAGCTGCCCGTGCCCTGGCCCACCCTCGT
GACCACCTTCGGCTACGGCCTGCAGTGCTTCGCCCGCTACCCCGACCACATGAAGCAGCACGACTTCTTC
AAGTCCGCCATGCCCGAAGGCTACGTCCAGGAGCGCACCATCTTCTTCAAGGACGACGGCAACTACAAGA
CCCGCGCCGAGGTGAAGTTCGAGGGCGACACCCTGGTGAACCGCATCGAGCTGAAGGGCATCGACTTCAA
GGAGGACGGCAACATCCTGGGGCACAAGCTGGAGTACAACTACAACAGCCACAACGTCTATATCATGGCC
GACAAGCAGAAGAACGGCATCAAGGTGAACTTCAAGATCCGCCACAACATCGAGGACGGCAGCGTGCAGC
TCGCCGACCACTACCAGCAGAACACCCCCATCGGCGACGGCCCCGTGCTGCTGCCCGACAACCACTACCT
GAGCTACCAGTCCAAGCTGAGCAAAGACCCCAACGAGAAGCGCGATCACATGGTCCTGCTGGAGTTCGTG
ACCGCCGCCGGGATCACTCTCGGCATGGACGAGCTGTACAAGTAAAGCGGCCGCGACTCTAGATCATAAT
CAGCCATACCACATTTGTAGAGGTTTTACTTGCTTTAAAAAACCTCCCACACCTCCCCCTGAACCTGAAA
CATAAAATGAATGCAATTGTTGTTGTTAACTTGTTTATTGCAGCTTATAATGGTTACAAATAAAGCAATA
GCATCACAAATTTCACAAATAAAGCATTTTTTTCACTGCATTCTAGTTGTGGTTTGTCCAAACTCATCAA
TGTATCTTAAGGCGTAAATTGTAAGCGTTAATATTTTGTTAAAATTCGCGTTAAATTTTTGTTAAATCAG
CTCATTTTTTAACCAATAGGCCGAAATCGGCAAAATCCCTTATAAATCAAAAGAATAGACCGAGATAGGG
T
[37 nt withheld, positions 2662-2698]
AAAGAACGTGGACTCCAACGTCAAAGG
[49 nt withheld, positions 2726-2774]
T
[91 nt withheld, positions 2776-2866]
G
[124 nt withheld, positions 2868-2991]
CAGGTGGCACTTTTCGGGGAAATGTGCGCGGAACCCCTATTTGTTTATTTTTCTAAATACATTCAAATAT
GTATCCGCTCATGAGACAATAACCCTGATAAATGCTTCAATAATATTGAAAAAGGAAGAGTCCTGAGGCG
GAAAGAACCAGCTGTGGAATGTGTGTCAGTTAGGGTGTGGAAAGTCCCCAGGCTCCCCAGCAGGCAGAAG
TATGCAAAGCATGCATCTCAATTAGTCAGCAACCAGGTGTGGAAAGTCCCCAGGCTCCCCAGCAGGCAGA
AGTATGCAAAGCATGCATCTCAATTAGTCAGCAACCATAGTCCCGCCCCTAACTCCGCCCATCCCGCCCC
TAACTCCGCCCAGTTCCGCCCATTCTCCGCCCCATGGCTGACTAATTTTTTTTATTTATGCAGAGGCCGA
GGCCGCCTCGGCCTCTGAGCTATTCCAGAAGTAGTGAGGAGGCTTTTTTGGAGGCCTAGGCTTTTGCAAA
GATCGATCAAGAGACAGGATGAGGATCGTTTCGCATGATTGAACAAGATGGATTGCACGCAGGTTCTCCG
GCCGCTTGGGTGGAGAGGCTATTCGGCTATGACTGGGCACAACAGACAATCGGCTGCTCTGATGCCGCCG
TGTTCCGGCTGTCAGCGCAGGGGCGCCCGGTTCTTTTTGTCAAGACCGACCTGTCCGGTGCCCTGAATGA
ACTGCAAGACGAGGCAGCGCGGCTATCGTGGCTGGCCACGACGGGCGTTCCTTGCGCAGCTGTGCTCGAC
GTTGTCACTGAAGCGGGAAGGGACTGGCTGCTATTGGGCGAAGTGCCGGGGCAGGATCTCCTGTCATCTC
ACCTTGCTCCTGCCGAGAAAGTATCCATCATGGCTGATGCAATGCGGCGGCTGCATACGCTTGATCCGGC
TACCTGCCCATTCGACCACCAAGCGAAACATCGCATCGAGCGAGCACGTACTCGGATGGAAGCCGGTCTT
GTCGATCAGGATGATCTGGACGAAGAGCATCAGGGGCTCGCGCCAGCCGAACTGTTCGCCAGGCTCAAGG
CGAGCATGCCCGACGGCGAGGATCTCGTCGTGACCCATGGCGATGCCTGCTTGCCGAATATCATGGTGGA
AAATGGCCGCTTTTCTGGATTCATCGACTGTGGCCGGCTGGGTGTGGCGGACCGCTATCAGGACATAGCG
TTGGCTACCCGTGATATTGCTGAAGAGCTTGGCGGCGAATGGGCTGACCGCTTCCTCGTGCTTTACGGTA
TCGCCGCTCCCGATTCGCAGCGCATCGCCTTCTATCGCCTTCTTGACGAGTTCTTCTGAGCGGGACTCTG
GGGTTCGAAATGACCGACCAAGCGACGCCCAACCTGCCATCACGAGATTTCGATTCCACCGCCGCCTTCT
ATGAAAGGTTGGGCTTCGGAATCGTTTTCCGGGACGCCGGCTGGATGATCCTCCAGCGCGGGGATCTCAT
GCTGGAGTTCTTCGCCCACCCTAGGGGGAGGCTAACTGAAACACGGAAGGAGACAATACCGGAAGGAACC
CGCGCTATGACGGCAATAAAAAGACAGAATAAAACGCACGGTGTTGGGTCGTTTGTTCATAAACGCGGGG
TTCGGTCCCAGGGCTGGCACTCTGTCGATACCCCACCGAGACCCCATTGGGGCCAATACGCCCGCGTTTC
TTCCTTTTCCCCACCCCACCCCCCAAGTTCGGGTGAAGGCCCAGGGCTCGCAGCCAACGTCGGGGCGGCA
GGCCCTGCCATAGCCTCAGGTTACTCATATATACTTTAGATTGATTTAAAACTTCATTTTTAATTTAAAA
GGATCTAGGTGAAGATCCTTTTTGATAATCTCATGACCAAAATCCCTTAACGTGAGTTTTCGTTCCACTG
AGCGTCAGACCCCGTAGAAAAGATCAAAGGATCTTCTTGAGATCCTTTTTTTCTGCGCGTAATCTGCTGC
TTGCAAACAAAAAAACCACCGCTACCAGCGGTGGTTTGTTTGCCGGATCAAGAGCTACCAACTCTTTTTC
CGAAGGTAACTGGCTTCAGCAGAGCGCAGATACCAAATACTGTTCTTCTAGTGTAGCCGTAGTTAGGCCA
CCACTTCAAGAACTCTGTAGCACCGCCTACATACCTCGCTCTGCTAATCCTGTTACCAGTGGCTGCTGCC
AGTGGCGATAAGTCGTGTCTTACCGGGTTGGACTCAAGACGATAGTTACCGGATAAGGCGCAGCGGTCGG
GCTGAACGGGGGGTTCGTGCACACAGCCCAGCTTGGAGCGAACGACCTACACCGAACTGAGATACCTACA
GCGTGAGCTATGAGAAAGCGCCACGCTTCCCGAAGGGAGAAAGGCGGACAGGTATCCGGTAAGCGGCAGG
GTCGGAACAGGAGAGCGCACGAGGGAGCTTCCAGGGGGAAACGCCTGGTATCTTTATAGTCCTGTCGGGT
TTCGCCACCTCTGACTTGAGCGTCGATTTTTGTGATGCTCGTCAGGGGGGCGGAGCCTATGGAAAAACGC
CAGCAACGCGGCCTTTTTACGGTTCCTGGCCTTTTGCTGGCCTTTTGCTCACATGTTCTTTCCTGCGTTA
TCCCCTGATTCTGTGGATAACCGTATTACCGCCATGCATTAGTTAT
Features (pLannotate 1.2.2; 16 found; start..end, strand, type, name):
     54..357     +  enhancer       CMV enhancer: human cytomegalovirus immediate early enhancer
    358..561     +  promoter       CMV promoter: human cytomegalovirus (CMV) immediate early promoter
    584..611     +  misc_feature   MCS (fragment): multiple cloning site
    612..1514    +  CDS            ORAI1: CRCM1_HUMAN - Also known as CRACM1, TMEM142A. Experimental evidence at protein level: Swiss-Prot protein existence level 1. Ca(2+) release-activated Ca(2+) (CRAC) channel subunit which mediates Ca(2+) influx following depletion of intracellular Ca(2+) stores and channel activation by the Ca(2+) sensor, STIM1 (PubMed:16582901, PubMed:16645049, PubMed:16733527, PubMed:16766533, PubMed:16807233, PubMed:19249086, PubMed:23307288, PubMed:24351972, PubMed:24591628, PubMed:28219928, PubMed:20354224, PubMed:26956484). CRAC channels are the main pathway for Ca(2+) influx in T-cells and promote the immu
   1515..1552    +  misc_feature   MCS (fragment): multiple cloning site
   1566..2285    +  CDS            mEYFP: enhanced YFP with monomerizing A206K mutation (Zacharias et al., 2002) mammalian codon-optimized
   2302..2385    +  CDS            large T antigen (fragment): large T antigen from SV40 (simian virus 40)
   2408..2529    +  polyA_signal   SV40 poly(A) signal: SV40 polyadenylation signal
   2563..2991    -  rep_origin     f1 ori (sequence partly withheld): f1 bacteriophage origin of replication; arrow indicates direction of (+) strand synthesis
   3018..3122    +  promoter       AmpR promoter: bla
   3124..3481    +  promoter       SV40 promoter: SV40 enhancer and early promoter
   3516..4310    +  CDS            NeoR/KanR: aminoglycoside phosphotransferase from Tn5; aph(3')-II (or nptII); confers resistance to neomycin, kanamycin, and G418 (Geneticin®)
   4331..4483    +  CDS            ble (fragment): BLE_KLEPN - Experimental evidence at protein level: Swiss-Prot protein existence level 1. Binding protein with a strong affinity to the bleomycin family of antibiotics. Binds to CL990; an antimitotic-antibiotic compound. From Klebsiella pneumoniae.
   4542..4589    +  polyA_signal   HSV TK poly(A) signal: herpes simplex virus thymidine kinase polyadenylation signal (Cole and Stacy, 1985)
   4680..4696    -  polyA_signal   bGH poly(A) signal (fragment): bovine growth hormone polyadenylation signal
   4918..5506    +  rep_origin     ori: high-copy-number ColE1/pMB1/pBR322/pUC origin of replication
