[The description below was written by a language model from this plasmid's Addgene catalogue record and pLannotate feature annotations shown in this document.]
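Description:
ORAI1-YFP V107M is a 5.6 kb mammalian expression plasmid built on the Clontech EGFP-N1 backbone. It encodes human ORAI1, the pore-forming subunit of the Ca2+ release-activated Ca2+ (CRAC) channel, fused at its C terminus to a yellow fluorescent protein. It was made by site-directed mutagenesis of an existing Orai1-YFP plasmid to introduce the V107M substitution in the first transmembrane domain. According to the record, this change makes the channel constitutively active and is associated with tubular aggregate myopathy.

The fusion is driven by the human cytomegalovirus immediate early enhancer and promoter. The ORAI1 coding sequence sits between remnants of the multiple cloning site, followed by a short linker region and the fluorescent protein, which the sequence annotation identifies as mEYFP, the A206K monomeric variant of enhanced YFP. An SV40 polyadenylation signal terminates the transcript. The exact restriction sites used for cloning are not recorded.

The backbone carries a high-copy pUC-type origin for propagation in E. coli and an f1 origin. A single Tn5 aminoglycoside phosphotransferase gene (NeoR/KanR) lies downstream of tandem bacterial (bla) and SV40 early promoters and ends with an HSV TK poly(A) signal. This arrangement gives kanamycin resistance in bacteria and allows G418 selection in mammalian cells. The short large T antigen, ble and bGH poly(A) annotations are fragment matches to backbone sequence rather than functional elements.

The plasmid suits transfection of mammalian cells to visualise the mutant channel's localisation and to study how this disease-linked mutation alters ORAI1 gating and ion selectivity, typically in comparison with the wild-type fusion.
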