Addgene plasmid #114180: ORAI1-YFP V107M
Purpose: ORAI1 channel with C-terminal YFP, carrying the mutation V107M in the protein 1st transmembrane domain, responsible for a constitutive activity and associated with tubular aggregate myopathy (TAM).
Depositing lab: Nicolas Demaurex. Publication: ORAI1 channel gating and selectivity is differentially altered by natural mutations in the first or third transmembrane domain. Bulla M, Gyimesi G, Kim JH, Bhardwaj R, Hediger MA, Frieden M, Demaurex N. J Physiol. 2018 Nov 1. doi: 10.1113/JP277079. PubMed 30382595.
Backbone
  Vector backbone: EGFP-N1
  Backbone manufacturer: Clontech
  Modifications to backbone: Generated by site-directed mutagenesis on plasmid Orai1 YFP (Anjana Rao, Addgene #19756).
  Vector type: Mammalian Expression
Growth in bacteria
  Bacterial resistance: Kanamycin, 50 μg/mL
  Growth temperature: 37°C
  Growth strain: DH5alpha
  Copy number: High Copy
Gene/Insert
  Gene/Insert name: ORAI1-YFP V107M
  Species: H. sapiens (human)
  Mutation: V107M
  Entrez Gene: ORAI1 (a.k.a. CRACM1, IMD9, ORAT1, TAM2, TMEM142A)
  Tag / fusion protein: YFP (C terminal on insert)
  Cloning method: Restriction Enzyme; 5′ cloning site unknown (unknown if destroyed); 3′ cloning site unknown (unknown if destroyed)
  Sequencing primers: 5′ unknown
Terms and licenses: Academic/Nonprofit Terms; Industry Terms: Not Available to Industry
How to cite: ORAI1-YFP V107M was a gift from Nicolas Demaurex (Addgene plasmid # 114180 ; http://n2t.net/addgene:114180 ; RRID:Addgene_114180)
