>Addgene plasmid #114180 | ORAI1-YFP V107M | depositor partial sequence | sequence record 215510 | insert
AGAGCTGGTTTAGTGAACCGTCAGATCCGCTAGCGCTACCGGACTCAGATCTCGAGATGCATCCGGAGCC
CGCCCCGCCCCCGAGCCGTAGCAGTCCCGAGCTTCCCCCAAGCGGCGGCAGCACCACCAGCGGCAGCCGC
CGGAGCCGCCGCCGCAGCGGGGACGGGGAGCCCCCGGGGGCCCCGCCACCGCCGCCGTCCGCCGTCACCT
ACCCGGACTGGATCGGCCAGAGTTACTCCGAGGTGATGAGCCTCAACGAGCACTCCATGCAGGCGCTGTC
CTGGCGCAAGCTCTACTTGAGCCGCGCCAAGCTTAAAGCCTCCAGCCGGACCTCGGCTCTGCTCTCCGGC
TTCGCCATGGTGGCAATGGTGGAGATGCAGCTGGACGCTGACCACGACTACCCACCGGGGCTGCTCATCG
CCTTCAGTGCCTGCACCACAGTGCTGGTGGCTGTGCACCTGTTTGCGCTCATGATCAGCACCTGCATCCT
GCCCAACATCGAGGCGGTGAGCAACGTGCACAATCTCAACTCGGTCAAGGAGTCCCCCCATGAGCGCATG
CACCGCCACATCGAGCTGGCCTGGGCCTTCTCCACCGTCATTGGCACGCTGCTCTTCCTAGCTGAGGTGG
TGCTGCTCTGCTGGGTCAAGTTCTTGCCCCTCAAGAAGCAGCCAGGCCAGCCAAGGCCCACCAGCAAGCC
CCCCGCCAGTGGCGCAGCAGCCAACGTCAGCACCAGCGGCATCACCCCGGGCCAGGCAGCTGCCATCGCC
TCGACCACCATCATGGTGCCCTTCGGCCTGATCTTTATCGTCTTCGCCGTCCACTTCTACCGCTCACTGG
TTAGCCATAAGACCGACCGACAGTTCCAGGAGCTCAACGAGCTGGCGGAGTTTGCCCGCTTACAGGACCA
GCTGGACCACAGAGGGGACCACCCCCTGACGCCCGGCAGCCACTATGCCCGAATTCTGCAGTCGACGGTA
CCGCGGGCCCGGGATCCACCGGTCGCCACCATGGTGAGCAAGGGCGAGGAGCTGTTCACCGGGGTGGTGC
CCATCCTGGTCGAGCTGGACGGCGACGTAAACGGCCACAA
